Addgene plasmid #185046: pRAR101
Purpose: J23108(spel), pHP14 stability hairpin, strong RBS, L31p coding region with amino acids 2-8 deleted, trrnB
Depositing lab: Julius Lucks. Depositing organization: Northwestern University. Publication: Zur and zinc increase expression of E. coli ribosomal protein L31 through RNA-mediated repression of the repressor L31p. Rasmussen RA, Wang S, Camarillo JM, Sosnowski V, Cho BK, Goo YA, Lucks JB, O'Halloran TV. Nucleic Acids Res. 2022 Dec 9;50(22):12739-12753. doi: 10.1093/nar/gkac1086. PubMed 36533433.
Backbone
  Vector backbone: ColE1
  Vector type: Bacterial Expression
Growth in bacteria
  Bacterial resistance: Ampicillin, 100 μg/mL
  Growth temperature: 37°C
  Growth strain: DH5alpha
  Copy number: High Copy
Gene/Insert
  Gene/Insert name: L31p (alt name: ykgM)
  Species: E. coli MG1655
  Mutation: Amino acids 2-8 deleted of L31p coding region
  Cloning method: Gibson Cloning
Terms and licenses: Academic/Nonprofit Terms; Industry Terms: Not Available to Industry
How to cite: pRAR101 was a gift from Julius Lucks (Addgene plasmid # 185046 ; http://n2t.net/addgene:185046 ; RRID:Addgene_185046)
