[The description below was written by a language model from this plasmid's Addgene catalogue record and pLannotate feature annotations shown in this document.]
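Description:
pRAR101 is a small (about 3.4 kb) high-copy bacterial expression plasmid built on a ColE1-type backbone. It replicates from the ColE1/pMB1/pUC-family origin and is selected with ampicillin through the β-lactamase gene (AmpR) driven by its own bla promoter. The feature table also picks up short backbone remnants typical of pUC/pBR322-derived vectors: fragments of rop, bom, lacZα and lacI, a partial multiple cloning site, and a lac promoter/operator/CAP site lying on the opposite strand downstream of the insert. These appear to be vestigial rather than part of the designed expression unit.

The payload is a constitutive expression cassette for a truncated form of L31p (ykgM, also called rpmE2), the paralog of ribosomal protein L31 from E. coli MG1655, with amino acids 2–8 of the coding region deleted. According to the record, transcription comes from a J23108 Anderson-family synthetic promoter. The automated annotation labels this element J23119, probably because the family members are near-identical in sequence. The transcript begins with the pHP14 stability hairpin, a 5′ structure intended to protect the mRNA from degradation, followed by a strong ribosome binding site and the mutant ykgM open reading frame. The cassette ends in the rrnB terminator region, annotated as a 5S rRNA segment plus the T1 terminator. A short match to a composite tag between the coding region and the terminator is only a fragment, and the record does not describe any tag on the protein.

The associated study concerns Zur- and zinc-dependent control of L31 expression through L31p acting as a repressor. The plasmid therefore presumably supplies an N-terminally deleted L31p variant for testing which parts of the protein that repression requires, although the record does not state the specific assay.
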