Features (pLannotate 1.2.2; 16 found; start..end, strand, type, name):
     54..158     -  promoter       AmpR promoter: bla
    253..288     +  CDS            rop (fragment): Rop protein, which maintains plasmids at low copy number; rop
    390..489     +  misc_feature   bom (fragment): basis of mobility region from pBR322
    495..648     -  CDS            lacZα (fragment): LacZα fragment of β-galactosidase; lacZ fragment
    677..710     +  promoter       J23119 promoter: bacterial promoter (Registry of Standard Biological Parts BBa J23119)
    775..1011    +  CDS            ykgM (fragment): RL31B_ECOLI - Also known as rpmE2. Experimental evidence at protein level: Swiss-Prot protein existence level 1. From Escherichia coli (strain K12).
   1073..1090    +  CDS            capTEV™ (fragment): composite tag for in vivo biotinylation, TEV protease cleavage, and 6xHis tagging
   1197..1312    +  ncRNA          5S rRNA: Accession: RF00001 - 5S ribosomal RNA
   1316..1362    +  terminator     rrnB T1 terminator: transcription terminator T1 from the E. coli rrnB gene
   1411..1445    +  misc_feature   MCS (fragment): pUC18/19 multiple cloning site
   1482..1498    -  protein_bind   lac operator: The lac repressor binds to the lac operator to inhibit transcription in E. coli. This inhibition can be relieved by adding lactose or isopropyl-β-D-thiogalactopyranoside (IPTG). lac repressor encoded by lacI
   1506..1536    -  promoter       lac promoter: promoter for the E. coli lac operon
   1551..1572    -  protein_bind   CAP binding site: CAP binding activates transcription in the presence of cAMP. E. coli catabolite activator protein
   1585..1677    -  CDS            lacI (fragment): lac repressor; lacI; The lac repressor binds to the lac operator to inhibit transcription in E. coli. This inhibition can be relieved by adding lactose or isopropyl-β-D-thiogalactopyranoside (IPTG).
   1859..2447    -  rep_origin     ori: high-copy-number ColE1/pMB1/pBR322/pUC origin of replication
   2618..53      -  CDS            AmpR (across the origin): β-lactamase; bla; confers resistance to ampicillin, carbenicillin, and related antibiotics
>Addgene plasmid #185046 | pRAR101 | addgene full sequence | sequence record 363352 | Addgene NGS Result
CAAAATGCCGCAAAAAAGGGAATAAGGGCGACACGGAAATGTTGAATACTCATACTCTTCCTTTTTCAAT
ATTATTGAAGCATTTATCAGGGTTATTGTCTCATGAGCGGATACATATTTGAATGTATTTAGAAAAATAA
ACAAATAGGGGTTCCGCGCACATTTCCCCGAAAAGTGCCACCTGACGTCTAAGAAACCATTATTATCATG
ACATTAACCTATAAAAATAGGCGTATCACGAGGCCCTTTCGTCTCGCGCGTTTCGGTGATGACGGTGAAA
ACCTCTGACACATGCAGCTCCCGGAGACGGTCACAGCTTGTCTGTAAGCGGATGCCGGGAGCAGACAAGC
CCGTCAGGGCGCGTCAGCGGGTGTTGGCGGGTGTCGGGGCTGGCTTAACTATGCGGCATCAGAGCAGATT
GTACTGAGAGTGCACCATATGCGGTGTGAAATACCGCACAGATGCGTAAGGAGAAAATACCGCATCAGGC
GCCATTCGCCATTCAGGCTGCGCAACTGTTGGGAAGGGCGATCGGTGCGGGCCTCTTCGCTATTACGCCA
GCTGGCGAAAGGGGGATGTGCTGCAAGGCGATTAAGTTGGGTAACGCCAGGGTTTTCCCAGTCACGACGT
TGTAAAACGACGGCCAGTAAGATCTCGGCTGAATTCTAAAGATCTCTGACAGCTAGCTCAGTCCTAGGTA
TAATGCTAGCACGTCGACTCTCGAGTGAGATTGTTGACGGTACCGTATTTTGGATCTAGGAGGAAGGATC
TATGTATCGTACTGTGGTGTTCCACGACACCAGTGTTGATGAGTACTTTAAAATCGGCTCGACTATCAAA
ACAGACCGTGAGATTGAGCTGGATGGCGTAACGTATCCATACGTGACAATTGATGTCTCTTCTAAATCGC
ACCCGTTCTATACAGGGAAGCTGAGAACAGTGGCATCAGAAGGAAATGTTGCACGATTCACCCAACGTTT
TGGTCGTTTTGTTAGCACGAAAAAGGGGGCGTGAGAAGCTTGGGCCCGAACAAAAACTCATCTCAGAAGA
GGATCTGAATAGCGCCGTCGACCATCATCATCATCATCATTGAGTTTAAACGGTCTCCAGCTTGGCTGTT
TTGGCGGATGAGAGAAGATTTTCAGCCTGATACAGATTAAATCAGAACGCAGAAGCGGTCTGATAAAACA
GAATTTGCCTGGCGGCAGTAGCGCGGTGGTCCCACCTGACCCCATGCCGAACTCAGAAGTGAAACGCCGT
AGCGCCGATGGTAGTGTGGGGTCTCCCCATGCGAGAGTAGGGAACTGCCAGGCATCAAATAAAACGAAAG
GCTCAGTCGAAAGACTGGGCCTTTCGTTTTATCTGTTGTTTGTCGGTGAACTCTGAAAGGAGGAACTATA
TCCGGATCGAGATCCTCTAGAGTCGACCTGCAGGCATGCAAGCTTGGCGTAATCATGGTCATAGCTGTTT
CCTGTGTGAAATTGTTATCCGCTCACAATTCCACACAACATACGAGCCGGAAGCATAAAGTGTAAAGCCT
GGGGTGCCTAATGAGTGAGCTAACTCACATTAATTGCGTTGCGCTCACTGCCCGCTTTCCAGTCGGGAAA
CCTGTCGTGCCAGCTGCATTAATGAATCGGCCAACGCGCGGGGAGAGGCGGTTTGCGTATTGGGCGCTCT
TCCGCTTCCTCGCTCACTGACTCGCTGCGCTCGGTCGTTCGGCTGCGGCGAGCGGTATCAGCTCACTCAA
AGGCGGTAATACGGTTATCCACAGAATCAGGGGATAACGCAGGAAAGAACATGTGAGCAAAAGGCCAGCA
AAGGCCAGGAACCGTAAAAAGGCCGCGTTGCTGGCGTTTTTCCATAGGCTCCGCCCCCCTGACGAGCATC
ACAAAAATCGACGCTCAAGTCAGAGGTGGCGAAACCCGACAGGACTATAAAGATACCAGGCGTTTCCCCC
TGGAAGCTCCCTCGTGCGCTCTCCTGTTCCGACCCTGCCGCTTACCGGATACCTGTCCGCCTTTCTCCCT
TCGGGAAGCGTGGCGCTTTCTCATAGCTCACGCTGTAGGTATCTCAGTTCGGTGTAGGTCGTTCGCTCCA
AGCTGGGCTGTGTGCACGAACCCCCCGTTCAGCCCGACCGCTGCGCCTTATCCGGTAACTATCGTCTTGA
GTCCAACCCGGTAAGACACGACTTATCGCCACTGGCAGCAGCCACTGGTAACAGGATTAGCAGAGCGAGG
TATGTAGGCGGTGCTACAGAGTTCTTGAAGTGGTGGCCTAACTACGGCTACACTAGAAGAACAGTATTTG
GTATCTGCGCTCTGCTGAAGCCAGTTACCTTCGGAAAAAGAGTTGGTAGCTCTTGATCCGGCAAACAAAC
CACCGCTGGTAGCGGTGGTTTTTTTGTTTGCAAGCAGCAGATTACGCGCAGAAAAAAAGGATCTCAAGAA
GATCCTTTGATCTTTTCTACGGGGTCTGACGCTCAGTGGAACGAAAACTCACGTTAAGGGATTTTGGTCA
TGAGATTATCAAAAAGGATCTTCACCTAGATCCTTTTAAATTAAAAATGAAGTTTTAAATCAATCTAAAG
TATATATGAGTAAACTTGGTCTGACAGTTACCAATGCTTAATCAGTGAGGCACCTATCTCAGCGATCTGT
CTATTTCGTTCATCCATAGTTGCCTGACTCCCCGTCGTGTAGATAACTACGATACGGGAGGGCTTACCAT
CTGGCCCCAGTGCTGCAATGATACCGCGAGACCCACGCTCACCGGCTCCAGATTTATCAGCAATAAACCA
GCCAGCCGGAAGGGCCGAGCGCAGAAGTGGTCCTGCAACTTTATCCGCCTCCATCCAGTCTATTAATTGT
TGCCGGGAAGCTAGAGTAAGTAGTTCGCCAGTTAATAGTTTGCGCAACGTTGTTGCCATTGCTACAGGCA
TCGTGGTGTCACGCTCGTCGTTTGGTATGGCTTCATTCAGCTCCGGTTCCCAACGATCAAGGCGAGTTAC
ATGATCCCCCATGTTGTGCAAAAAAGCGGTTAGCTCCTTCGGTCCTCCGATCGTTGTCAGAAGTAAGTTG
GCCGCAGTGTTATCACTCATGGTTATGGCAGCACTGCATAATTCTCTTACTGTCATGCCATCCGTAAGAT
GCTTTTCTGTGACTGGTGAGTACTCAACCAAGTCATTCTGAGAATAGTGTATGCGGCGACCGAGTTGCTC
TTGCCCGGCGTCAATACGGGATAATACCGCGCCACATAGCAGAACTTTAAAAGTGCTCATCATTGGAAAA
CGTTCTTCGGGGCGAAAACTCTCAAGGATCTTACCGCTGTTGAGATCCAGTTCGATGTAACCCACTCGTG
CACCCAACTGATCTTCAGCATCTTTTACTTTCACCAGCGTTTCTGGGTGAGCAAAAACAGGAAGG
